Addgene plasmid #80882: pcDNA3-ALK6 wt
Purpose: mammalian expression of ALK6 WT
Depositing lab: Aristidis Moustakas. Publication: The protein kinase LKB1 negatively regulates bone morphogenetic protein receptor signaling. Raja E, Tzavlaki K, Vuilleumier R, Edlund K, Kahata K, Zieba A, Moren A, Watanabe Y, Voytyuk I, Botling J, Soderberg O, Micke P, Pyrowolakis G, Heldin CH, Moustakas A. Oncotarget. 2016 Jan 12;7(2):1120-43. doi: 10.18632/oncotarget.6683. PubMed 26701726.
Backbone
  Vector backbone: pcDNA3
  Vector type: Mammalian Expression
Growth in bacteria
  Bacterial resistance: Ampicillin, 100 μg/mL
  Growth temperature: 37°C
  Growth strain: DH5alpha
  Copy number: High Copy
Gene/Insert
  Gene/Insert name: ALK6 (alt names: BMPR1B; bone morphogenetic protein receptor, type 1B)
  Species: M. musculus (mouse)
  Entrez Gene: Bmpr1b (a.k.a. AI385617, ALK-6, AV355320, Acv, Acvrlk6, Al, Alk6, BMPR, BMPR-1B, BMPR-IB, CFK-43, CFK-43a, SKR6)
  Promoter: CMV
  Tag / fusion protein: HA (C terminal on backbone)
  Cloning method: Restriction Enzyme; 5′ cloning site EcoRI (not destroyed); 3′ cloning site XhoI (not destroyed)
  Sequencing primers: 5′ CMV-F; 3′ BGH-rev
Terms and licenses: Academic/Nonprofit Terms; Industry Terms: Not Available to Industry
How to cite: pcDNA3-ALK6 wt was a gift from Aristidis Moustakas (Addgene plasmid # 80882 ; http://n2t.net/addgene:80882 ; RRID:Addgene_80882)
