[The description below was written by a language model from this plasmid's Addgene catalogue record.]
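Description:
pcDNA3-ALK6 wt is a mammalian expression plasmid built on the pcDNA3 backbone that carries the wild-type mouse Bmpr1b coding sequence, encoding ALK6 (bone morphogenetic protein receptor type 1B, BMPR-IB). It is maintained in E. coli as a high-copy plasmid under ampicillin selection. No feature table accompanies the record, so backbone elements are not individually documented. The listed BGH reverse sequencing primer is consistent with the bovine growth hormone polyadenylation region that normally lies downstream of the cloning site in this vector family. The record does not list any mammalian selection marker.

The ALK6 open reading frame was inserted by restriction cloning between EcoRI at the 5′ end and XhoI at the 3′ end. Both sites are retained, so the insert can be excised or exchanged. Transcription is driven by the CMV promoter, a strong constitutive promoter widely used for high-level expression in transfected mammalian cells. The receptor is expressed with a C-terminal HA epitope tag supplied by the backbone, which allows detection or immunoprecipitation with anti-HA antibodies without needing a receptor-specific reagent.

ALK6 is a type I serine/threonine kinase receptor that transduces BMP signals. The stated purpose of the plasmid is mammalian expression of the wild-type form. The "wt" designation suggests it serves as the reference alongside variant receptor constructs, though the record does not describe any. The associated publication concerns negative regulation of BMP receptor signaling by the protein kinase LKB1, so the construct fits overexpression, interaction and signaling studies of this receptor in cultured cells.
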