>Addgene plasmid #80882 | pcDNA3-ALK6 wt | addgene partial sequence | sequence record 157448 | BGH-rev 5'-TAGAAGGCACAGTCGAGG-3'
CTATAGAATAGGGCCCTCTAGAGTCGACCTAGAGGCTAGCATAATCAGGAACATCATACGGATAACCCTC
GAGGAGTTTAATGTCCTGGGACTCTGACATTTTGGCAAGGGTTTTCTTAACTCTCAGGGCCGTCAGCCTG
GAGGCAGGATTCTGCGCCCAGCACTCTGTCATAAGCTTCCCCATCTGCCTGAGACACTCATCACTGCTCC
ATCGATTGGGGAATGAAGGCCGTAACTTCTTCATGCACACAATTTCTCTCATGTCCTCATAAGAAGGGTC
ACTGGGCACCAGGTCGTGATAGGGAAGCTGGTATTCTTCCACTATACCTCCAGAAACACATCTCCTTGCA
ATCTCCCAGAGGATGAGTCCAAAGCTGTACATGTCAGCCATAATGTAGGACTGGAAATGGTTTCTATTCA
AGCTCTCGTCCAGCACTTCTGGAGGCATATAGCGCTTGGTGCCAACCCGGGTGTTGGGTGGGATGTCAAC
CTCATTTGTGTCACTAATGAACTTGACAGCCAAGCCCAGGTCTGCTATGCAGCAAGTTCCATTTTTCTTC
ACCAGGATGTTTTTACTTTTCAAGTCTCGATGGGCGATTGCTGGCTTGCCTTGAGTGCTAAAGATTTCCG
TGTGTAAATGGCATAGGCCGCTGACAGAGGAGTAGGCTAGCTTCAGCATGGACTTTGCGTCTAAGGTGGT
GGATTTCAGATAGTCATAAAGGGAGCCGTTTTCATGATAGTCTGTGATGAGGTACAACTGAGTCCAGGAC
CCAGTCCCTTTGATATCTGCAGCAATGAACCCCAGAATATTCTCATGCCGCATCAGGACCGTCTGATATA
TCTCAGTCTCTCGGAACCAGCTGGCTTCCTCCGTGGTGAAGAACACTTTCACAGCCACCTTTTCTCCACG
CCACTTTCCCATCCACACCTCGCCATAGCGG
