>Addgene plasmid #80882 | pcDNA3-ALK6 wt | addgene partial sequence | sequence record 157449 | CMV-F 5'-CGCAAATGGGCGGTAGGCGTG-3'
TTAGCGAGCTCTCTGGCTACTAGAGAACCCACTGTCTTACTGGCTTATCGAAATTAATACGACTCACTAT
AGGGAGACCCAAGCTTGGTACCGAGCTCGGATCCACTAGTAACGGCCGCCAGTGTGCTGGAATTCAAGCG
GCGGCAGAAGTTGCCGGCGTGGTGCTCGTAGTGAGGGCGCGGAGGACCCGGGACCTGGGAAGCGGCGGCG
GGTTAACTTCGGCTGAATCACAACCATTTGGCGCTGAGCTATGACAAGAGAGCAAACAAAAAGTTAAAGG
AGCAACCCGGCCATAAGTGAAGAGAGAAGTTTATTGATAACATGCTCTTACGAAGCTCTGGAAAATTAAA
TGTGGGCACCAAGAAGGAGGATGGAGAGAGTACAGCCCCCACCCCTCGGCCCAAGATCCTACGTTGTAAA
TGCCACCACCACTGTCCGGAAGACTCAGTCAACAATATCTGCAGCACAGATGGGTACTGCTTCACGATGA
TAGAAGAAGATGACTCTGGAATGCCTGTTGTCACCTCTGGATGTCTAGGACTAGAAGGGTCAGATTTTCA
ATGTCGTGACACTCCCATTCCTCATCAAAGAAGATCAATTGAATGCTGCACAGAAAGGAATGAGTGTAAT
AAAGACCTCCACCCCACTCTGCCTCCTCTCAAGGACAGAGATTTTGTTGATGGGCCCATACACCACAAGG
CCTTGCTTATCTCTGTGACTGTCTGTAGTTTACTCTTGGTCCTCATTATTTTATTCTGTTACTTCAGGTA
TAAAAGACAAGAAGCCCGACCTCGGTACAGCATTGGGCTGGAGCAGGACGAGACATACATTCCTCCTGGA
GAGTCCCTGAGAGACTTGATCGAGCAGTCTCAGAGCTCGGGAAGTGGATCAGGCCTCCCTCTGCTGGTCC
AAAGGACAATAGCTAAGCAAATTCA
